Addgene plasmid #137908: PylRS-AS
Purpose: For incorporation of fluorophenylalanine derivatives
Depositing lab: Wenshe Liu. Depositing organization: Texas A&M University. Publication: Genetically encoded fluorophenylalanines enable insights into the recognition of lysine trimethylation by an epigenetic reader. Lee YJ, Schmidt MJ, Tharp JM, Weber A, Koenig AL, Zheng H, Gao J, Waters ML, Summerer D, Liu WR. Chem Commun (Camb). 2016 Oct 18;52(85):12606-12609. doi: 10.1039/c6cc05959g. PubMed 27711380.
Backbone
  Vector backbone: pEVOL
  Total vector size (bp): 5600
  Vector type: Bacterial Expression
Growth in bacteria
  Bacterial resistance: Chloramphenicol, 25 μg/mL
  Growth temperature: 37°C
  Growth strain: DH5alpha
  Copy number: Low Copy
Gene/Insert
  Gene/Insert name: Pyrrolysyl-tRNA synthetase/pyrrolysyl -tRNA pair (alt name: PylRS/Pyl-tRNA)
  Species: Methanosarcina mazei
  Mutation: Containing N346A, C348S mutations
  Promoter: pBAD
  Cloning method: Unknown
  Sequencing primers: 5′ pBAD-forward; 3′ pBAD-reverse
Terms and licenses: Academic/Nonprofit Terms; Industry Terms: Not Available to Industry
How to cite: PylRS-AS was a gift from Wenshe Liu (Addgene plasmid # 137908 ; http://n2t.net/addgene:137908 ; RRID:Addgene_137908)
