[The description below was written by a language model from this plasmid's Addgene catalogue record and pLannotate feature annotations shown in this document.]
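Description:
PylRS-AS is a bacterial expression plasmid built on the pEVOL backbone and designed for genetic code expansion in E. coli, specifically for site-specific incorporation of fluorophenylalanine derivatives into proteins. It replicates from a p15A origin, which is compatible with ColE1-type plasmids, so it can coexist with a second plasmid carrying the target gene. It is selected with chloramphenicol through a cat promoter-driven chloramphenicol acetyltransferase gene. The catalogue lists it as low copy and about 5.6 kb, whereas the sequenced record is 5,949 nt. Short annotated fragments of IS1, an RSF origin and a tet promoter appear to be backbone remnants rather than functional modules.

The payload is the Methanosarcina mazei pyrrolysyl-tRNA synthetase gene (pylS) carrying the N346A and C348S substitutions. These mutations give the "AS" variant its name, and according to the stated purpose the variant is used to charge fluorinated phenylalanine analogues. The synthetase is placed under the arabinose-inducible araBAD promoter, with the divergently transcribed araC regulator on the same plasmid, so its expression is controlled by L-arabinose. A short tag-like match, probably a His-tag-type sequence, lies just downstream of the coding region, followed by 5S rRNA and rrnB T1 terminator sequence. Two tRNA features are annotated further downstream. The record describes a PylRS/Pyl-tRNA pair, so these presumably correspond to the cognate tRNA(Pyl), which in nature decodes the UAG stop codon. The feature table does not identify them or name the promoter driving them.

In use, this plasmid would be co-transformed with an expression construct bearing an in-frame amber codon at the desired position. The associated publication applied the approach to study how an epigenetic reader protein recognises trimethylated lysine.
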