Features (pLannotate 1.2.2; 14 found; start..end, strand, type, name):
      1..285     +  promoter       araBAD promoter: araBAD; promoter of the L-arabinose operon of E. coli; the araC regulatory gene is transcribed in the opposite direction (Guzman et al., 1995)
    322..1683    +  CDS            pylS: PYLS_METMA - Experimental evidence at protein level: Swiss-Prot protein existence level 1. Catalyzes the attachment of pyrrolysine to tRNA(Pyl). Pyrrolysine is a lysine derivative encoded by the termination codon UAG. From Methanosarcina mazei (strain ATCC BAA-159 / DSM 3647 / Goe1 / Go1 / JCM 11833 / OCM 88) (Methanosarcina frisia).
   1693..1710    +  CDS            capTEV™ (fragment): composite tag for in vivo biotinylation, TEV protease cleavage, and 6xHis tagging
   1817..1932    +  ncRNA          5S rRNA: Accession: RF00001 - 5S ribosomal RNA
   1936..1973    +  terminator     rrnB T1 terminator (fragment): transcription terminator T1 from the E. coli rrnB gene
   2540..2608    +  ncRNA          tRNA: Accession: RF00005 - tRNA
   2837..2905    +  ncRNA          tRNA: Accession: RF00005 - tRNA
   3066..3725    -  CDS            CmR: chloramphenicol acetyltransferase; cat; confers resistance to chloramphenicol
   3726..3828    -  promoter       cat promoter: promoter of the E. coli cat gene encoding chloramphenicol acetyltransferase
   3949..4092    +  mobile_element IS1 (fragment): prokaryotic transposable element IS1
   4211..4266    -  rep_origin     RSF ori (fragment): Plasmids containing the RSF 1030 origin of replication can be propagated in E. coli cells that contain additional plasmids with compatible origins.
   4354..4899    -  rep_origin     p15A ori: Plasmids containing the medium-copy-number p15A origin of replication can be propagated in E. coli cells that contain a second plasmid with the ColE1 origin.
   5011..5035    +  promoter       tet promoter (fragment): E. coli promoter for tetracycline efflux protein gene
   5045..5923    -  CDS            araC: L-arabinose regulatory protein; araC
>Addgene plasmid #137908 | PylRS-AS | addgene full sequence | sequence record 272329 | Addgene NGS Result
AAGAAACCAATTGTCCATATTGCATCAGACATTGCCGTCACTGCGTCTTTTACTGGCTCTTCTCGCTAAC
CAAACCGGTAACCCCGCTTATTAAAAGCATTCTGTAACAAAGCGGGACCAAAGCCATGACAAAAACGCGT
AACAAAAGTGTCTATAATCACGGCAGAAAAGTCCACATTGATTATTTGCACGGCGTCACACTTTGCTATG
CCATAGCATTTTTATCCATAAGATTAGCGGATCCTACCTGACGCTTTTTATCGCAACTCTCTACTGTTTC
TCCATACCCGTTTTTTTGGGCTAACAGGAGGAATTACTAGTATGGATAAAAAACCACTAAACACTCTGAT
ATCTGCAACCGGGCTCTGGATGTCCAGGACCGGAACAATTCATAAAATAAAACACCACGAAGTCTCTCGA
AGCAAAATCTATATTGAAATGGCATGCGGTGACCACCTTGTTGTAAACAACTCCAGGAGCAGCAGGACTG
CAAGAGCGCTCAGGCACCACAAATACAGGAAGACCTGCAAACGCTGCAGGGTTTCGGATGAGGATCTCAA
TAAGTTCCTCACAAAGGCAAACGAAGACCAGACAAGCGTAAAAGTCAAGGTCGTTTCTGCCCCTACCAGA
ACGAAAAAGGCAATGCCAAAATCCGTTGCGAGAGCCCCGAAACCTCTTGAGAATACAGAAGCGGCACAGG
CTCAACCTTCTGGATCTAAATTTTCACCTGCGATACCGGTTTCCACCCAAGAGTCAGTTTCTGTCCCGGC
ATCTGTTTCAACATCAATATCAAGCATTTCTACAGGAGCAACTGCATCCGCACTGGTAAAAGGGAATACG
AACCCCATTACATCCATGTCTGCCCCTGTTCAGGCAAGTGCCCCCGCACTTACGAAGAGCCAGACTGACA
GGCTTGAAGTCCTGTTAAACCCAAAAGATGAGATTTCCCTGAATTCCGGCAAGCCTTTCAGGGAGCTTGA
GTCCGAATTGCTCTCTCGCAGAAAAAAAGACCTGCAGCAGATCTACGCGGAAGAAAGGGAGAATTATCTG
GGGAAACTCGAGCGTGAAATTACCAGGTTCTTTGTGGACAGGGGTTTTCTGGAAATAAAATCCCCGATCC
TGATCCCTCTTGAGTATATCGAAAGGATGGGCATTGATAATGATACCGAACTTTCAAAACAGATCTTCAG
GGTTGACAAGAACTTCTGCCTGAGACCCATGCTTGCTCCAAACCTTTACAACTACCTGCGCAAGCTTGAC
AGGGCCCTGCCTGATCCAATAAAAATTTTTGAAATAGGCCCATGCTACAGAAAAGAGTCCGACGGCAAAG
AACACCTCGAAGAGTTTACCATGCTGGCGTTCTCTCAGATGGGATCGGGATGCACACGGGAAAATCTTGA
AAGCATAATTACGGACTTCCTGAACCACCTGGGAATTGATTTCAAGATCGTAGGCGATTCCTGCATGGTC
TATGGGGATACCCTTGATGTAATGCACGGAGACCTGGAACTTTCCTCTGCAGTAGTCGGACCCATACCGC
TTGACCGGGAATGGGGTATTGATAAACCCTGGATAGGGGCAGGTTTCGGGCTCGAACGCCTTCTAAAGGT
TAAACACGACTTTAAAAATATCAAGAGAGCTGCAAGGTCCGAGTCTTACTATAACGGGATTTCTACCAAC
CTGTAAGTCGACCATCATCATCATCATCATTGAGTTTAAACGGTCTCCAGCTTGGCTGTTTTGGCGGATG
AGAGAAGATTTTCAGCCTGATACAGATTAAATCAGAACGCAGAAGCGGTCTGATAAAACAGAATTTGCCT
GGCGGCAGTAGCGCGGTGGTCCCACCTGACCCCATGCCGAACTCAGAAGTGAAACGCCGTAGCGCCGATG
GTAGTGTGGGGTCTCCCCATGCGAGAGTAGGGAACTGCCAGGCATCAAATAAAACGAAAGGCTCAGTCGA
AAGACTGGGCCTTGTTTGTGAGCTCCCGGTCATCAATCATCCCCATAATCCTTGTTAGATTATCAATTTT
AAAAAACTAACAGTTGTCAGCCTGTCCCGCTTTAATATCATACGCCGTTATACGTTGTTTACGCTTTGAG
GAATCCCATATGATACGCGGCCGCTTTCAAACGCTAAATTGCCTGATGCGCTACGCTTATCAGGCCTACA
TGATCTCTGCAATATATTGAGTTTGCGTGCTTTTGTAGGCCGGATAAGGCGTTCACGCCGCATCCGGCAA
GAAACAGCAAACAATCCAAAACGCCGCGTTCAGCGGCGTTTTTTCTGCTTTTCTTCGCGAATTAATTCCG
CTTCGCAACATGTGAGCACCGGTTTATTGACTACCGGAAGCAGTGTGACCGTGTGCTTCTCAAATGCCTG
AGGCCAGTTTGCTCAGGCTCTCCCCGTGGAGGTAATAATTGACGATATGATCAGTGCACGGCTAACTAAG
CGGCCTGCTGACTTTCTCGCCGATCAAAAGGCATTTTGCTATTAAGGGATTGACGAGGGCGTATCTGCGC
AGTAAGATGCGCCCCGCATTGGAAACCTGATCATGTAGATCGAATGGACTCTAAATCCGTTCAGCCGGGT
TAGATTCCCGGGGTTTCCTCCAAATTCGAAAAGCCTGCTCAACGAGCAGGCTTTTTTGCATGCTCGACTG
TGCTTCTCAAATGCCTGAGGCCAGTTTGCTCAGGCTCTCCCCGTGGAGGTAATAATTGACGATATGATCA
GTGCACGGCTAACTAAGCGGCCTGCTGACTTTCTCGCCGATCAAAAGGCATTTTGCTATTAAGGGATTGA
CGAGGGCGTATCTGCGCAGTAAGATGCGCCCCGCATTGGAAACCTGATCATGTAGATCGAATGGACTCTA
AATCCGTTCAGCCGGGTTAGATTCCCGGGGTTTCCTCCAAATTCGAAAAGCCTGCTCAACGAGCAGGCTT
TTTTGCATGCTCGAGCAGCTCAGGGTCGAATTTGCTTTCGAATTTCTGCCATTCATCCGCTTATTATCAC
TTATTCAGGCGTAGCAACCAGGCGTTTAAGGGCACCAATAACTGCCTTAAAAAAATTACGCCCCGCCCTG
CCACTCATCGCAGTACTGTTGTAATTCATTAAGCATTCTGCCGACATGGAAGCCATCACAAACGGCATGA
TGAACCTGAATCGCCAGCGGCATCAGCACCTTGTCGCCTTGCGTATAATATTTGCCCATGGTGAAAACGG
GGGCGAAGAAGTTGTCCATATTGGCCACGTTTAAATCAAAACTGGTGAAACTCACCCAGGGATTGGCTGA
GACGAAAAACATATTCTCAATAAACCCTTTAGGGAAATAGGCCAGGTTTTCACCGTAACACGCCACATCT
TGCGAATATATGTGTAGAAACTGCCGGAAATCGTCGTGGTATTCACTCCAGAGCGATGAAAACGTTTCAG
TTTGCTCATGGAAAACGGTGTAACAAGGGTGAACACTATCCCATATCACCAGCTCACCGTCTTTCATTGC
CATACGGAATTCCGGATGAGCATTCATCAGGCGGGCAAGAATGTGAATAAAGGCCGGATAAAACTTGTGC
TTATTTTTCTTTACGGTCTTTAAAAAGGCCGTAATATCCAGCTGAACGGTCTGGTTATAGGTACATTGAG
CAACTGACTGAAATGCCTCAAAATGTTCTTTACGATGCCATTGGGATATATCAACGGTGGTATATCCAGT
GATTTTTTTCTCCATTTTAGCTTCCTTAGCTCCTGAAAATCTCGATAACTCAAAAAATACGCCCGGTAGT
GATCTTATTTCATTATGGTGAAAGTTGGAACCTCTTACGTGCCGATCAACGTCTCATTTTCGCCAAAAGT
TGGCCCAGGGCTTCCCGGTATCAACAGGGACACCAGGATTTATTTATTCTGCGAAGTGATCTTCCGTCAC
AGGTATTTATTCGGCGCAAAGTGCGTCGGGTGATGCTGCCAACTTACTGATTTAGTGTATGATGGTGTTT
TTGAGGTGCTCCAGTGGCTTCTGTTTCTATCAGCTGTCCCTCCTGTTCAGCTACTGACGGGGTGGTGCGT
AACGGCAAAAGCACCGCCGGACATCAGCGCTAGCGGAGTGTATACTGGCTTACTATGTTGGCACTGATGA
GGGTGTCAGTGAAGTGCTTCATGTGGCAGGAGAAAAAAGGCTGCACCGGTGCGTCAGCAGAATATGTGAT
ACAGGATATATTCCGCTTCCTCGCTCACTGACTCGCTACGCTCGGTCGTTCGACTGCGGCGAGCGGAAAT
GGCTTACGAACGGGGCGGAGATTTCCTGGAAGATGCCAGGAAGATACTTAACAGGGAAGTGAGAGGGCCG
CGGCAAAGCCGTTTTTCCATAGGCTCCGCCCCCCTGACAAGCATCACGAAATCTGACGCTCAAATCAGTG
GTGGCGAAACCCGACAGGACTATAAAGATACCAGGCGTTTCCCCCTGGCGGCTCCCTCGTGCGCTCTCCT
GTTCCTGCCTTTCGGTTTACCGGTGTCATTCCGCTGTTATGGCCGCGTTTGTCTCATTCCACGCCTGACA
CTCAGTTCCGGGTAGGCAGTTCGCTCCAAGCTGGACTGTATGCACGAACCCCCCGTTCAGTCCGACCGCT
GCGCCTTATCCGGTAACTATCGTCTTGAGTCCAACCCGGAAAGACATGCAAAAGCACCACTGGCAGCAGC
CACTGGTAATTGATTTAGAGGAGTTAGTCTTGAAGTCATGCGCCGGTTAAGGCTAAACTGAAAGGACAAG
TTTTGGTGACTGCGCTCCTCCAAGCCAGTTACCTCGGTTCAAAGAGTTGGTAGCTCAGAGAACCTTCGAA
AAACCGCCCTGCAAGGCGGTTTTTTCGTTTTCAGAGCAAGAGATTACGCGCAGACCAAAACGATCTCAAG
AAGATCATCTTATTAATCAGATAAAATATTTCTAGATTTCAGTGCAATTTATCTCTTCAAATGTAGCACC
TGAAGTCAGCCCCATACGATATAAGTTGTAATTCTCATGTTTGACAGCTTATCATCGATAAGCTTGGTAC
CCAATTATGACAACTTGACGGCTACATCATTCACTTTTTCTTCACAACCGGCACGGAACTCGCTCGGGCT
GGCCCCGGTGCATTTTTTAAATACCCGCGAGAAATAGAGTTGATCGTCAAAACCAACATTGCGACCGACG
GTGGCGATAGGCATCCGGGTGGTGCTCAAAAGCAGCTTCGCCTGGCTGATACGTTGGTCCTCGCGCCAGC
TTAAGACGCTAATCCCTAACTGCTGGCGGAAAAGATGTGACAGACGCGACGGCGACAAGCAAACATGCTG
TGCGACGCTGGCGATATCAAAATTGCTGTCTGCCAGGTGATCGCTGATGTACTGACAAGCCTCGCGTACC
CGATTATCCATCGGTGGATGGAGCGACTCGTTAATCGCTTCCATGCGCCGCAGTAACAATTGCTCAAGCA
GATTTATCGCCAGCAGCTCCGAATAGCGCCCTTCCCCTTGCCCGGCGTTAATGATTTGCCCAAACAGGTC
GCTGAAATGCGGCTGGTGCGCTTCATCCGGGCGAAAGAACCCCGTATTGGCAAATATTGACGGCCAGTTA
AGCCATTCATGCCAGTAGGCGCGCGGACGAAAGTAAACCCACTGGTGATACCATTCGCGAGCCTCCGGAT
GACGACCGTAGTGATGAATCTCTCCTGGCGGGAACAGCAAAATATCACTCGGTCGGCAAACAAATTCTCG
TCCCTGATTTTTCACCACCCCCTGACCGCGAATGGTGAGATTGAGAATATAACCTTTCATTCCCAGCGGT
CGGTCGATAAAAAAATCGAGATAACCGTTGGCCTCAATCGGCGTTAAACCCGCCACCAGATGGGCATTAA
ACGAGTATCCCGGCAGCAGGGGATCATTTTGCGCTTCAGCCATACTTTTCATACTCCCGCCATTCAGAG
