>Addgene plasmid #137908 | PylRS-AS | depositor partial sequence | sequence record 266302 | PylRS-AS
ATGGATAAAAAACCACTAAACACTCTGATATCTGCAACCGGGCTCTGGATGTCCAGGACCGGAACAATTC
ATAAAATAAAACACCACGAAGTCTCTCGAAGCAAAATCTATATTGAAATGGCATGCGGTGACCACCTTGT
TGTAAACAACTCCAGGAGCAGCAGGACTGCAAGAGCGCTCAGGCACCACAAATACAGGAAGACCTGCAAA
CGCTGCAGGGTTTCGGATGAGGATCTCAATAAGTTCCTCACAAAGGCAAACGAAGACCAGACAAGCGTAA
AAGTCAAGGTCGTTTCTGCCCCTACCAGAACGAAAAAGGCAATGCCAAAATCCGTTGCGAGAGCCCCGAA
ACCTCTTGAGAATACAGAAGCGGCACAGGCTCAACCTTCTGGATCTAAATTTTCACCTGCGATACCGGTT
TCCACCCAAGAGTCAGTTTCTGTCCCGGCATCTGTTTCAACATCAATATCAAGCATTTCTACAGGAGCAA
CTGCATCCGCACTGGTAAAAGGGAATACGAACCCCATTACATCCATGTCTGCCCCTGTTCAGGCAAGTGC
CCCCGCACTTACGAAGAGCCAGACTGACAGGCTTGAAGTCCTGTTAAACCCAAAAGATGAGATTTCCCTG
AATTCCGGCAAGCCTTTCAGGGAGCTTGAGTCCGAATTGCTCTCTCGCAGAAAAAAAGACCTGCAGCAGA
TCTACGCGGAAGAAAGGGAGAATTATCTGGGGAAACTCGAGCGTGAAATTACCAGGTTCTTTGTGGACAG
GGGTTTTCTGGAAATAAAATCCCCGATCCTGATCCCTCTTGAGTATATCGAAAGGATGGGCATTGATAAT
GATACCGAACTTTCAAAACAGATCTTCAGGGTTGACAAGAACTTCTGCCTGAGACCCATGCTTGCTCCAA
ACCTTTACAACTACCTGCGCAAGCTTGACAGGGCCCTGCCTGATCCAATAAAAATTTTTGAAATAGGCCC
ATGCTACAGAAAAGAGTCCGACGGCAAAGAACACCTCGAAGAGTTTACCATGCTGGCGTTCTCTCAGATG
GGATCGGGATGCACACGGGAAAATCTTGAAAGCATAATTACGGACTTCCTGAACCACCTGGGAATTGATT
TCAAGATCGTAGGCGATTCCTGCATGGTCTATGGGGATACCCTTGATGTAATGCACGGAGACCTGGAACT
TTCCTCTGCAGTAGTCGGACCCATACCGCTTGACCGGGAATGGGGTATTGATAAACCCTGGATAGGGGCA
GGTTTCGGGCTCGAACGCCTTCTAAAGGTTAAACACGACTTTAAAAATATCAAGAGAGCTGCAAGGTCCG
AGTCTTACTATAACGGGATTTCTACCAACCTGTAA
